Addgene plasmid #190245: pSelect-9
Purpose: Encodes lacI- and aadA-targeting gRNAs for positive and negative selections of dCas9 activity.
Depositing lab: Marc Ostermeier. Depositing organization: Johns Hopkins University and School of Medicine. Publication: A bacterial dual positive and negative selection system for dCas9 activity. Spisak S, O'Brien B, Ostermeier M. PLoS One. 2022 Jun 3;17(6):e0269270. doi: 10.1371/journal.pone.0269270. eCollection 2022. PubMed 35657952.
Backbone
  Vector backbone: pSKunk-BLA
  Total vector size (bp): 5783
  Vector type: Bacterial Expression
Growth in bacteria
  Bacterial resistance: Spectinomycin, 50 μg/mL
  Growth temperature: 37°C
  Growth strain: DH5alpha
  Copy number: High Copy
Gene/Insert
  Gene/Insert name: LacI
  gRNA/shRNA sequence: gctggcctggttcaccacgc
  Species: E. coli
Resource information
  A portion of this plasmid was derived from a plasmid made by: gRNA obtatined from pgRNA (Addgene #44251), LacI from pMJ842 (Addgene #39318), and backbone derived from pSKunk-BLA (Addgene #61531).
Terms and licenses: Academic/Nonprofit Terms; Industry Terms: Not Available to Industry
How to cite: pSelect-9 was a gift from Marc Ostermeier (Addgene plasmid # 190245 ; http://n2t.net/addgene:190245 ; RRID:Addgene_190245)
