[The description below was written by a language model from this plasmid's Addgene catalogue record and pLannotate feature annotations shown in this document.]
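Description:
pSelect-9 is a 5,783 bp high-copy bacterial expression plasmid derived from the pSKunk-BLA backbone. It serves as the reporter and guide RNA component of a dual positive and negative selection system for dCas9 activity in E. coli. It replicates from a ColE1/pUC-type origin and is maintained with spectinomycin through an aadA (SmR) aminoglycoside adenylyltransferase gene, which the annotation places directly downstream of an AmpR (bla) promoter.

The plasmid carries two tandem guide RNA cassettes. Each consists of the constitutive J23119 promoter, a spacer, the Streptococcus pyogenes gRNA scaffold and an rrnB T1 terminator region. According to the record, one guide targets lacI and the other targets aadA; the guide cassette was taken from pgRNA and lacI from pMJ842. The plasmid also encodes the E. coli lac repressor under its native lacI promoter, and a β-lactamase (AmpR) gene placed behind a tac promoter with a lac operator.

This layout suggests how the selection works, although the record does not spell it out. LacI would normally keep β-lactamase expression repressed. A functional dCas9 directed to lacI should then relieve that repression and raise ampicillin resistance, giving a positive selection. dCas9 directed to aadA should lower spectinomycin/streptomycin resistance, giving a negative selection.

dCas9 itself is not annotated on this plasmid and is presumably supplied from a separate construct. The short capTEV and TcR fragment annotations appear to be backbone remnants or incidental matches rather than functional elements.
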