Features (pLannotate 1.2.2; 22 found; start..end, strand, type, name):
     16..50      +  promoter       J23119(SpeI) promoter: bacterial promoter (Registry of Standard Biological Parts BBa J23119) modified to end with an SpeI site
     71..146     +  misc_RNA       gRNA scaffold: guide RNA scaffold for the Streptococcus pyogenes CRISPR/Cas9 system
    212..229     +  CDS            capTEV™ (fragment): composite tag for in vivo biotinylation, TEV protease cleavage, and 6xHis tagging
    336..451     +  ncRNA          5S rRNA: Accession: RF00001 - 5S ribosomal RNA
    455..501     +  terminator     rrnB T1 terminator: transcription terminator T1 from the E. coli rrnB gene
    537..571     +  promoter       J23119(SpeI) promoter: bacterial promoter (Registry of Standard Biological Parts BBa J23119) modified to end with an SpeI site
    592..667     +  misc_RNA       gRNA scaffold: guide RNA scaffold for the Streptococcus pyogenes CRISPR/Cas9 system
    733..750     +  CDS            capTEV™ (fragment): composite tag for in vivo biotinylation, TEV protease cleavage, and 6xHis tagging
    857..972     +  ncRNA          5S rRNA: Accession: RF00001 - 5S ribosomal RNA
    976..1022    +  terminator     rrnB T1 terminator: transcription terminator T1 from the E. coli rrnB gene
   1246..1834    -  rep_origin     ori: high-copy-number ColE1/pMB1/pBR322/pUC origin of replication
   2012..2103    +  promoter       AmpR promoter: bla
   2104..2895    +  CDS            SmR: aminoglycoside adenylyltransferase (Murphy, 1985); aadA; confers resistance to spectinomycin and streptomycin
   3068..3928    -  CDS            AmpR: β-lactamase; bla; confers resistance to ampicillin, carbenicillin, and related antibiotics
   3951..3967    -  protein_bind   lac operator: The lac repressor binds to the lac operator to inhibit transcription in E. coli. This inhibition can be relieved by adding lactose or isopropyl-β-D-thiogalactopyranoside (IPTG). lac repressor encoded by lacI
   3975..4003    -  promoter       tac promoter: strong E. coli promoter; hybrid between the trp and lac UV5 promoters
   4058..4267    -  CDS            TcR (fragment): tetracycline efflux protein; tet; confers resistance to tetracycline
   4282..4303    -  protein_bind   CAP binding site: CAP binding activates transcription in the presence of cAMP. E. coli catabolite activator protein
   4319..5398    -  CDS            lacI: LACI_ECOLI - Experimental evidence at protein level: Swiss-Prot protein existence level 1. Repressor of the lactose operon. Binds allolactose as an inducer. From Escherichia coli (strain K12).
   5399..5476    -  promoter       lacI promoter: lacI
   5484..5650    -  CDS            TcR (fragment): tetracycline efflux protein; tet; confers resistance to tetracycline
   5738..5781    -  terminator     bacterial terminator: putative bacterial transcription terminator
>Addgene plasmid #190245 | pSelect-9 | addgene full sequence | sequence record 371947 | Addgene NGS Result
GAATTCTAAAGATCTTTGACAGCTAGCTCAGTCCTAGGTATAATACTAGTTGATAGTTGAGTCGATACTT
GTTTTAGAGCTAGAAATAGCAAGTTAAAATAAGGCTAGTCCGTTATCAACTTGAAAAAGTGGCACCGAGT
CGGTGCTTTTTTTGAAGCTTGGGCCCGAACAAAAACTCATCTCAGAAGAGGATCTGAATAGCGCCGTCGA
CCATCATCATCATCATCATTGAGTTTAAACGGTCTCCAGCTTGGCTGTTTTGGCGGATGAGAGAAGATTT
TCAGCCTGATACAGATTAAATCAGAACGCAGAAGCGGTCTGATAAAACAGAATTTGCCTGGCGGCAGTAG
CGCGGTGGTCCCACCTGACCCCATGCCGAACTCAGAAGTGAAACGCCGTAGCGCCGATGGTAGTGTGGGG
TCTCCCCATGCGAGAGTAGGGAACTGCCAGGCATCAAATAAAACGAAAGGCTCAGTCGAAAGACTGGGCC
TTTCGTTTTATCTGTTGTTTGTCGGTGAACTCAATTCTAAAGATCTTTGACAGCTAGCTCAGTCCTAGGT
ATAATACTAGTGCTGGCCTGGTTCACCACGCGTTTTAGAGCTAGAAATAGCAAGTTAAAATAAGGCTAGT
CCGTTATCAACTTGAAAAAGTGGCACCGAGTCGGTGCTTTTTTTGAAGCTTGGGCCCGAACAAAAACTCA
TCTCAGAAGAGGATCTGAATAGCGCCGTCGACCATCATCATCATCATCATTGAGTTTAAACGGTCTCCAG
CTTGGCTGTTTTGGCGGATGAGAGAAGATTTTCAGCCTGATACAGATTAAATCAGAACGCAGAAGCGGTC
TGATAAAACAGAATTTGCCTGGCGGCAGTAGCGCGGTGGTCCCACCTGACCCCATGCCGAACTCAGAAGT
GAAACGCCGTAGCGCCGATGGTAGTGTGGGGTCTCCCCATGCGAGAGTAGGGAACTGCCAGGCATCAAAT
AAAACGAAAGGCTCAGTCGAAAGACTGGGCCTTTCGTTTTATCTGTTGTTTGTCGGTGAACTGGATCCTT
ACTCGAGTCTAGACTGCAGGCTTCCTCGCTCACTGACTCGCTGCGCTCGGTCGTTCGGCTGCGGCGAGCG
GTATCAGCTCACTCAAAGGCGGTAATACGGTTATCCACAGAATCAGGGGATAACGCAGGAAAGAACATGT
GAGCAAAAGGCCAGCAAAAGGCCAGGAACCGTAAAAAGGCCGCGTTGCTGGCGTTTTTCCACAGGCTCCG
CCCCCCTGACGAGCATCACAAAAATCGACGCTCAAGTCAGAGGTGGCGAAACCCGACAGGACTATAAAGA
TACCAGGCGTTTCCCCCTGGAAGCTCCCTCGTGCGCTCTCCTGTTCCGACCCTGCCGCTTACCGGATACC
TGTCCGCCTTTCTCCCTTCGGGAAGCGTGGCGCTTTCTCATAGCTCACGCTGTAGGTATCTCAGTTCGGT
GTAGGTCGTTCGCTCCAAGCTGGGCTGTGTGCACGAACCCCCCGTTCAGCCCGACCGCTGCGCCTTATCC
GGTAACTATCGTCTTGAGTCCAACCCGGTAAGACACGACTTATCGCCACTGGCAGCAGCCACTGGTAACA
GGATTAGCAGAGCGAGGTATGTAGGCGGTGCTACAGAGTTCTTGAAGTGGTGGCCTAACTACGGCTACAC
TAGAAGAACAGTATTTGGTATCTGCGCTCTGCTGAAGCCAGTTACCTTCGGAAAAAGAGTTGGTAGCTCT
TGATCCGGCAAACAAACCACCGCTGGTAGCGGTGGTTTTTTTGTTTGCAAGCAGCAGATTACGCGCAGAA
AAAAAGGATCTCAAGAAGATCCTTTGATCTTTTCTACGGGGTCTGACGCTCAGTGGAACGAAAACTCACG
TTAAGGGATTTTGGTCATGAGATTATCAAAAAGGATCTTCACCTAGATCCTTTTAAATTAAAAATGAAGT
TTTAAATCAATCTAAAGTATATATGAGTAAACTTGTACACTCCGCTAGCTATTTGTTTATTTTTCTAAAT
ACATTCAAATATGTATCCGCTCATGAGACAATAACCCTGATAAATGCTTCAATAATATTGAAAAAGGAAG
AGTATGAGGGAAGCGGTGATCGCCGAAGTATCGACTCAACTATCAGAGGTAGTTGGCGTCATCGAGCGCC
ATCTCGAACCGACGTTGCTGGCCGTACATTTGTACGGCTCCGCAGTGGATGGCGGCCTGAAGCCACACAG
TGATATTGATTTGCTGGTTACGGTGACCGTAAGGCTTGATGAAACAACGCGGCGAGCTTTGATCAACGAC
CTTTTGGAAACTTCGGCTTCCCCTGGAGAGAGCGAGATTCTCCGCGCTGTAGAAGTCACCATTGTTGTGC
ACGACGACATCATTCCGTGGCGTTATCCAGCTAAGCGCGAACTGCAATTTGGAGAATGGCAGCGCAATGA
CATTCTTGCAGGTATCTTCGAGCCAGCCACGATCGACATTGATCTGGCTATCTTGCTGACAAAAGCAAGA
GAACATAGCGTTGCCTTGGTAGGTCCAGCGGCGGAGGAACTCTTTGATCCGGTTCCTGAACAGGATCTAT
TTGAGGCGCTAAATGAAACCTTAACGCTATGGAACTCGCCGCCCGACTGGGCTGGCGATGAGCGAAATGT
AGTGCTTACGTTGTCCCGCATTTGGTACAGCGCAGTAACCGGCAAAATCGCGCCGAAGGATGTCGCTGCC
GACTGGGCAATGGAGCGCCTGCCGGCCCAGTATCAGCCCGTCATACTTGAAGCTAGACAGGCTTATCTTG
GACAAGAAGAAGATCGCTTGGCCTCGCGCGCAGATCAGTTGGAAGAATTTGTCCACTACGTGAAAGGCGA
GATCACCAAGGTAGTCGGCAAATAATGTCTAACAATTCGTTCAAGCCGAGGGGCCGCAAGATCCGGCCAC
GATGACCCGGTCGTCGGTTCAGGGCAGGGTCGTTAAATAGCCGCTTATGTCTATTGCTGGTTTACCGGTT
TATTGACTACCGGAAGCAGTGTGACCGTGTGCTTCTCAAATGCCTGAGGTTACTAGTTTACCAATGCTTA
ATCAGTGAGGCACCTATCTCAGCGATCTGTCTATTTCGTTCATCCATAGTTGCCTGACTCCCCGTCGTGT
AGATAACTACGATACGGGAGGGCTTACCATCTGGCCCCAGTGCTGCAATGATACCGCGAGACCCACGCTC
ACCGGCTCCAGATTTATCAGCAATAAACCAGCCAGCCGGAAGGGCCGAGCGCAGAAGTGGTCCTGCAACT
TTATCCGCCTCCATCCAGTCTATTAATTGTTGCCGGGAAGCTAGAGTAAGTAGTTCGCCAGTTAATAGTT
TGCGCAACGTTGTTGCCATTGCTGCAGGCATCGTGGTGTCACGCTCGTCGTTTGGTATGGCTTCATTCAG
CTCCGGTTCCCAACGATCAAGGCGAGTTACATGATCCCCCATGTTGTGCAAAAAAGCGGTTAGCTCCTTC
GGTCCTCCGATCGTTGTCAGAAGTAAGTTGGCCGCAGTGTTATCACTCATGGTTATGGCAGCACTGCATA
ATTCTCTTACTGTCATGCCATCCGTAAGATGCTTTTCTGTGACTGGTGAGTACTCAACCAAGTCATTCTG
AGAATAGTGTATGCGGCGACCGAGTTGCTCTTGCCCGGCGTCAACACGGGATAATACCGCGCCACATAGC
AGAACTTTAAAAGTGCTCATCATTGGAAAACGTTCTTCGGGGCGAAAACTCTCAAGGATCTTACCGCTGT
TGAGATCCAGTTCGATGTAACCCACTCGTGCACCCAACTGATCTTCAGCATCTTTTACTTTCACCAGCGT
TTCTGGGTGAGCAAAAACAGGAAGGCAAAATGCCGCAAAAAAGGGAATAAGGGCGACACGGAAATGTTGA
ATACTCATGGATCCTTCCTCCTGTGTGAAATTGTTATCCGCTCACAATTCCACACATTATACGAGCCGAT
GATTAATTGTCAACAGGGGGATGGGGAGTAAGCTTGGCCGGGCTCAGCACGTTACCGGACCAGAAGTTGC
AAGATTCCGAATACCGCAAGCGACAGGCCGATCATCGTCGCGCTCCAGCGAAAGCGGTCCTCGCCGAAAA
TGACCCAGAGCGCTGCCGGCACCTGTCCTACGAGTTGCATGATAAAGAAGACAGTCATAAGTGCGGCGAC
GATAGTCATGCCCCGCGCCCACCGGAAGGAGCTGACTGGGTTGAAGGCTCTCAAGGGCATCGGTCGAGAT
CCCGGTGCCTAATGAGTGAGCTAACTTACATTAATTGCGTTGCGCTCACTGCCCGCTTTCCAGTCGGGAA
ACCTGTCGTGCCAGCTGCATTAATGAATCGGCCAACGCGCGGGGAGAGGCGGTTTGCGTATTGGGCGCCA
GGGTGGTTTTTCTTTTCACCAGTGAGACGGGCAACAGCTGATTGCCCTTCACCGCCTGGCCCTGAGAGAG
TTGCAGCAAGCGGTCCACGCTGGTTTGCCCCAGCAGGCGAAAATCCTGTTTGATGGTGGTTAACGGCGGG
ATATAACATGAGCTGTCTTCGGTATCGTCGTATCCCACTACCGAGATATCCGCACCAACGCGCAGCCCGG
ACTCGGTAATGGCGCGCATTGCGCCCAGCGCCATCTGATCGTTGGCAACCAGCATCGCAGTGGGAACGAT
GCCCTCATTCAGCATTTGCATGGTTTGTTGAAAACCGGACATGGCACTCCAGTCGCCTTCCCGTTCCGCT
ATCGGCTGAATTTGATTGCGAGTGAGATATTTATGCCAGCCAGCCAGACGCAGACGCGCCGAGACAGAAC
TTAATGGGCCCGCTAACAGCGCGATTTGCTGGTGACCCAATGCGACCAGATGCTCCACGCCCAGTCGCGT
ACCGTCTTCATGGGAGAAAATAATACTGTTGATGGGTGTCTGGTCAGAGACATCAAGAAATAACGCCGGA
ACATTAGTGCAGGCAGCTTCCACAGCAATGGCATCCTGGTCATCCAGCGGATAGTTAATGATCAGCCCAC
TGACGCGTTGCGCGAGAAGATTGTGCACCGCCGCTTTACAGGCTTCGACGCCGCTTCGTTCTACCATCGA
CACCACCACGCTGGCACCCAGTTGATCGGCGCGAGATTTAATCGCCGCGACAATTTGCGACGGCGCGTGC
AGGGCCAGACTGGAGGTGGCAACGCCAATCAGCAACGACTGTTTGCCCGCCAGTTGTTGTGCCACGCGGT
TGGGAATGTAATTCAGCTCCGCCATCGCCGCTTCCACTTTTTCCCGCGTTTTCGCAGAAACGTGGCTGGC
CTGGTTCACCACGCGGGAAACGGTCTGATAAGAGACACCGGCATACTCTGCGACATCGTATAACGTTACT
GGTTTCATATTCACCACCCTGAATTGACTCTCTTCCGGGCGCTATCATGCCATACCGCGAAAGGTTTTGC
GCCATTCGATGGTGTCCGGGATCTCGACGCTCTCCCTTATGCGACTCCTGCATTAGGAAGCAGCCCAGTA
GTAGGTTGAGGCCGTTGAGCACCGCCGCCGCAAGGAATGGTGCATGCAAGGAGATGGCGCCCAACAGTCC
CCCGGCCACGGGGCCTGCCACCATACCCACGCCGAAACAAGCGCTCATGACATTTCCCCGAAAAGTGCCA
CCTGACGTCTAAGAAACCATTATTATCATGACATTAACCTATAAAAATAGGCGTATCACGAGGCAGAATT
TCAGATAAAAAAAATCCTTAGCTTTCGCTAAGGATGATTTCTG
